>Addgene plasmid #113377 | rs210-major | addgene full sequence | sequence record 221945 | Addgene NGS Result
AATGAGTCTTCGGACCTCGCGGGGGCCGCTTAAGCGGTGGTTAGGGTTTGTCTGACGCGGGGGGAGGGGG
AAGGAACGAAACACTCTCATTCGGAGGCGGCTCGGGGTTTGGTCTTGGTGGCCACGGGCACGCAGAAGAG
CGCCGCGATCCTCTTAAGCACCCCCCCGCCCTCCGTGGAGGCGGGGGTTTGGTCGGCGGGTGGTAACTGG
CGGGCCGCTGACTCGGGCGGGTCGCGCGCCCCAGAGTGTGACCTTTTCGGTCTGCTCGCAGACCCCCGGG
CGGCGCCGCCGCGGCGGCGACGGGCTCGCTGGGTCCTAGGCTCCATGGGGACCGTATACGTGGACAGGCT
CTGGAGCATCCGCACGACTGCGGTGATATTACCGGAGACCTTCTGCGGGACGAGCCGGGTCACGCGGCTG
ACGCGGAGCGTCCGTTGGGCGACAAACACCAGGACGGGGCACAGGTACACTATCTTGTCACCCGGAGGCG
CGAGGGACTGCAGGAGCTTCAGGGAGTGGCGCAGCTGCTTCATCCCCGTGGCCCGTTGCTCGCGTTTGCT
GGCGGTGTCCCCGGAAGAAATATATTTGCATGTCTTTAGTTCTATGATGACACAAACCCCGCCCAGCGTC
TTGTCATTGGCGAATTCGAACACGCAGATGCAGTCGGGGCGGCGCGGTCCCAGGTCCACTTCGCATATTA
AGGTGACGCGTGTGGCCTCGAACACCGAGCGACCCTGCAGCGACCCGCTTAAAAGCTTGGCAATCCGGTA
CTGTTGGTAAAGCCACCATGGAAGATGCCAAAAACATTAAGAAGGGCCCAGCGCCATTCTACCCACTCGA
AGACGGGACCGCCGGCGAGCAGCTGCACAAAGCCATGAAGCGCTACGCCCTGGTGCCCGGCACCATCGCC
TTTACCGACGCACATATCGAGGTGGACATTACCTACGCCGAGTACTTCGAGATGAGCGTTCGGCTGGCAG
AAGCTATGAAGCGCTATGGGCTGAATACAAACCATCGGATCGTGGTGTGCAGCGAGAATAGCTTGCAGTT
CTTCATGCCCGTGTTGGGTGCCCTGTTCATCGGTGTGGCTGTGGCCCCAGCTAACGACATCTACAACGAG
CGCGAGCTGCTGAACAGCATGGGCATCAGCCAGCCCACCGTCGTATTCGTGAGCAAGAAAGGGCTGCAAA
AGATCCTCAACGTGCAAAAGAAGCTACCGATCATACAAAAGATCATCATCATGGATAGCAAGACCGACTA
CCAGGGCTTCCAAAGCATGTACACCTTCGTGACTTCCCATTTGCCACCCGGCTTCAACGAGTACGACTTC
GTGCCCGAGAGCTTCGACCGGGACAAAACCATCGCCCTGATCATGAACAGTAGTGGCAGTACCGGATTGC
CCAAGGGCGTAGCCCTACCGCACCGCACCGCTTGTGTCCGATTCAGTCATGCCCGCGACCCCATCTTCGG
CAACCAGATCATCCCCGACACCGCTATCCTCAGCGTGGTGCCATTTCACCACGGCTTCGGCATGTTCACC
ACGCTGGGCTACTTGATCTGCGGCTTTCGGGTCGTGCTCATGTACCGCTTCGAGGAGGAGCTATTCTTGC
GCAGCTTGCAAGACTATAAGATTCAATCTGCCCTGCTGGTGCCCACACTATTTAGCTTCTTCGCTAAGAG
CACTCTCATCGACAAGTACGACCTAAGCAACTTGCACGAGATCGCCAGCGGCGGGGCGCCGCTCAGCAAG
GAGGTAGGTGAGGCCGTGGCCAAACGCTTCCACCTACCAGGCATCCGCCAGGGCTACGGCCTGACAGAAA
CAACCAGCGCCATTCTGATCACCCCCGAAGGGGACGACAAGCCTGGCGCAGTAGGCAAGGTGGTGCCCTT
CTTCGAGGCTAAGGTGGTGGACTTGGACACCGGTAAGACACTGGGTGTGAACCAGCGCGGCGAGCTGTGC
GTCCGTGGCCCCATGATCATGAGCGGCTACGTTAACAACCCCGAGGCTACAAACGCTCTCATCGACAAGG
ACGGCTGGCTGCACAGCGGCGACATCGCCTACTGGGACGAGGACGAGCACTTCTTCATCGTGGACCGGCT
GAAGAGCCTGATCAAATACAAGGGCTACCAGGTAGCCCCAGCCGAACTGGAGAGCATCCTGCTGCAACAC
CCCAACATCTTCGACGCCGGGGTCGCCGGCCTGCCCGACGACGATGCCGGCGAGCTGCCCGCCGCAGTCG
TCGTGCTGGAACACGGTAAAACCATGACCGAGAAGGAGATCGTGGACTATGTGGCCAGCCAGGTTACAAC
CGCCAAGAAGCTGCGCGGTGGTGTTGTGTTCGTGGACGAGGTGCCTAAAGGACTGACCGGCAAGTTGGAC
GCCCGCAAGATCCGCGAGATTCTCATTAAGGCCAAGAAGGGCGGCAAGATCGCCGTGTAATAATTCTAGA
GTCGGGGCGGCCGGCCGCTTCGAGCAGACATGATAAGATACATTGATGAGTTTGGACAAACCACAACTAG
AATGCAGTGAAAAAAATGCTTTATTTGTGAAATTTGTGATGCTATTGCTTTATTTGTAACCATTATAAGC
TGCAATAAACAAGTTAACAACAACAATTGCATTCATTTTATGTTTCAGGTTCAGGGGGAGGTGTGGGAGG
TTTTTTAAAGCAAGTAAAACCTCTACAAATGTGGTAAAATCGATAAGGATCCGTCGACCGATGCCCTTGA
GAGCCTTCAACCCAGTCAGCTCCTTCCGGTGGGCGCGGGGCATGACTATCGTCGCCGCACTTATGACTGT
CTTCTTTATCATGCAACTCGTAGGACAGGTGCCGGCAGCGCTCTTCCGCTTCCTCGCTCACTGACTCGCT
GCGCTCGGTCGTTCGGCTGCGGCGAGCGGTATCAGCTCACTCAAAGGCGGTAATACGGTTATCCACAGAA
TCAGGGGATAACGCAGGAAAGAACATGTGAGCAAAAGGCCAGCAAAAGGCCAGGAACCGTAAAAAGGCCG
CGTTGCTGGCGTTTTTCCATAGGCTCCGCCCCCCTGACGAGCATCACAAAAATCGACGCTCAAGTCAGAG
GTGGCGAAACCCGACAGGACTATAAAGATACCAGGCGTTTCCCCCTGGAAGCTCCCTCGTGCGCTCTCCT
GTTCCGACCCTGCCGCTTACCGGATACCTGTCCGCCTTTCTCCCTTCGGGAAGCGTGGCGCTTTCTCATA
GCTCACGCTGTAGGTATCTCAGTTCGGTGTAGGTCGTTCGCTCCAAGCTGGGCTGTGTGCACGAACCCCC
CGTTCAGCCCGACCGCTGCGCCTTATCCGGTAACTATCGTCTTGAGTCCAACCCGGTAAGACACGACTTA
TCGCCACTGGCAGCAGCCACTGGTAACAGGATTAGCAGAGCGAGGTATGTAGGCGGTGCTACAGAGTTCT
TGAAGTGGTGGCCTAACTACGGCTACACTAGAAGAACAGTATTTGGTATCTGCGCTCTGCTGAAGCCAGT
TACCTTCGGAAAAAGAGTTGGTAGCTCTTGATCCGGCAAACAAACCACCGCTGGTAGCGGTGGTTTTTTT
GTTTGCAAGCAGCAGATTACGCGCAGAAAAAAAGGATCTCAAGAAGATCCTTTGATCTTTTCTACGGGGT
CTGACGCTCAGTGGAACGAAAACTCACGTTAAGGGATTTTGGTCATGAGATTATCAAAAAGGATCTTCAC
CTAGATCCTTTTAAATTAAAAATGAAGTTTTAAATCAATCTAAAGTATATATGAGTAAACTTGGTCTGAC
AGCGGCCGCAAATGCTAAACCACTGCAGTGGTTACCAGTGCTTGATCAGTGAGGCACCGATCTCAGCGAT
CTGCCTATTTCGTTCGTCCATAGTGGCCTGACTCCCCGTCGTGTAGATCACTACGATTCGTGAGGGCTTA
CCATCAGGCCCCAGCGCAGCAATGATGCCGCGAGAGCCGCGTTCACCGGCCCCCGATTTGTCAGCAATGA
ACCAGCCAGCAGGGAGGGCCGAGCGAAGAAGTGGTCCTGCTACTTTGTCCGCCTCCATCCAGTCTATGAG
CTGCTGTCGTGATGCTAGAGTAAGAAGTTCGCCAGTGAGTAGTTTCCGAAGAGTTGTGGCCATTGCTACT
GGCATCGTGGTATCACGCTCGTCGTTCGGTATGGCTTCGTTCAACTCTGGTTCCCAGCGGTCAAGCCGGG
TCACATGATCACCCATATTATGAAGAAATGCAGTCAGCTCCTTAGGGCCTCCGATCGTTGTCAGAAGTAA
GTTGGCCGCGGTGTTGTCGCTCATGGTAATGGCAGCACTACACAATTCTCTTACCGTCATGCCATCCGTA
AGATGCTTTTCCGTGACCGGCGAGTACTCAACCAAGTCGTTTTGTGAGTAGTGTATACGGCGACCAAGCT
GCTCTTGCCCGGCGTCTATACGGGACAACACCGCGCCACATAGCAGTACTTTGAAAGTGCTCATCATCGG
GAATCGTTCTTCGGGGCGGAAAGACTCAAGGATCTTGCCGCTATTGAGATCCAGTTCGATATAGCCCACT
CTTGCACCCAGTTGATCTTCAGCATCTTTTACTTTCACCAGCGTTTCGGGGTGTGCAAAAACAGGCAAGC
AAAATGCCGCAAAGAAGGGAATGAGTGCGACACGAAAATGTTGGATGCTCATACTCGTCCTTTTTCAATA
TTATTGAAGCATTTATCAGGGTTACTAGTACGTCTCTCAAGGATAAGTAAGTAATATTAAGGTACGGGAG
GTATTGGACAGGCCGCAATAAAATATCTTTATTTTCATTACATCTGTGTGTTGGTTTTTTGTGTGAATCG
ATAGTACTAACATACGCTCTCCATCAAAACAAAACGAAACAAAACAAACTAGCAAAATAGGCTGTCCCCA
GTGCAAGTGCAGGTGCCAGAACATTTCTCTGGCCTAACTGGCCGGTACCCCGTCCTGGCTTCAGACCTAA
TCATGACCATTAAAAATATCTATCTTTTCCTTTGTCCAAGAATCCCACTCTGGTCTTGCATTGTAATTGG
TGGTGTTGGGGGTGTGTTGCGTGTTTTCAATAAGCCTTATTTTAGGGAAATAGCAAAAATAGCATATGTA
CTTTCAATTAAATTGTTATTGCTTTTGAACATATTGACAGCAAATATTTGTTATTTGTCAGTAGTGGCCT
ATATGCTGTATAAAAGGGAATCAGGCATGGGTTTTATAGCTAAACAAGCAAGGTATAAATCAGCAAAGGA
TAACTAATGACAGTGGTGGGGTAACATTTTCCATAGGCCGGGTACTGTGCTAAGGACTACCTGTGCGTTA
TCCAGCTGAATCCTCAGAACCATGTGAGCTAAGTATTATCATACCCAGAGAGACTATGAAGCTTGCTCCA
TGTCACACAGCGAGTAAATGGTAGAGCCCAGGATCTAAGTTCAGGTCTGATTCCAAAGCCCTGATTGTCT
GTCGATCTA
Features (pLannotate 1.2.2; 10 found; start..end, strand, type, name):
      1..752     +  promoter       HSV TK promoter: herpes simplex virus thymidine kinase promoter
    788..2440    +  CDS            luciferase: firefly luciferase synthetic luc2 version of the luciferase gene
   2484..2605    -  polyA_signal   SV40 poly(A) signal: SV40 polyadenylation signal
   2628..2696    -  CDS            large T antigen (fragment): large T antigen from SV40 (simian virus 40)
   2712..2844    +  CDS            TcR (fragment): tetracycline efflux protein; tet; confers resistance to tetracycline
   3024..3612    -  rep_origin     ori: high-copy-number ColE1/pMB1/pBR322/pUC origin of replication
   3812..4672    -  CDS            AmpR: β-lactamase confers resistance to ampicillin, carbenicillin, and related antibiotics
   4673..4714    -  promoter       AmpR promoter (fragment): bla
   4777..4825    +  polyA_signal   poly(A) signal: synthetic polyadenylation signal
   4839..4930    +  misc_feature   pause site: RNA polymerase II transcriptional pause signal from the human α2 globin gene
