[The description below was written by a language model from this plasmid's Addgene catalogue record and pLannotate feature annotations shown in this document.]
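Description:
rs210-major is a firefly luciferase enhancer-reporter plasmid built on the Promega-derived pGL4-TK backbone and intended for transfection into mammalian cells. It carries a human genomic fragment spanning the SNP rs2104047 in its major (A) allele form, cloned between KpnI and EcoRV sites. The record does not state the length or exact boundaries of this insert, and the feature table does not annotate it. The unannotated stretch between the transcriptional pause site and the end of the circular sequence, just upstream of the HSV TK promoter, is the likely location, but this is an inference from the layout.

The reporter unit consists of the herpes simplex virus thymidine kinase promoter, which gives modest basal transcription, driving the synthetic luc2 firefly luciferase coding sequence, followed by an SV40 polyadenylation signal. Upstream of the cloning region sit a synthetic poly(A) signal and an RNA polymerase II pause site from the human α2 globin gene. These are standard pGL4 elements that block read-through transcription from the backbone, so that luciferase output reflects the promoter and the cloned element. Short fragments annotated as SV40 large T antigen and a tetracycline resistance gene appear to be non-functional backbone remnants. The plasmid replicates in E. coli at high copy from a ColE1/pUC-type origin and is selected with ampicillin through the β-lactamase gene.

According to the record, the construct is used to evaluate the enhancer activity of a FOXA1 DIV motif in the context of the major allele. Its name suggests that it is compared with a minor-allele counterpart to test whether the variant alters FOXA1-dependent regulation, although no such plasmid is described here.
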