Addgene plasmid #113377: rs210-major
Purpose: evaluate FOXA1 DIV motif enhancer activity in SNP rs2104047 major allele (A)
Depositing lab: Ralf Jauch. Depositing organization: Guangzhou Institute of Biomedicine and Health (GIBH), Chinese Academy of Sciences. Publication: DNA-mediated dimerization on a compact sequence signature controls enhancer engagement and regulation by FOXA1. Wang X, Srivastava Y, Jankowski A, Malik V, Wei Y, Del Rosario RC, Cojocaru V, Prabhakar S, Jauch R. Nucleic Acids Res. 2018 Jun 20;46(11):5470-5486. doi: 10.1093/nar/gky259. PubMed 29669022.
Backbone
  Vector backbone: pGL4-TK
  Backbone manufacturer: Promega
  Vector type: Luciferase
Growth in bacteria
  Bacterial resistance: Ampicillin, 100 μg/mL
  Growth temperature: 37°C
  Growth strain: DH5alpha
  Copy number: High Copy
Gene/Insert
  Gene/Insert name: rs2104047 major allele
  Species: H. sapiens (human)
  Cloning method: Restriction Enzyme; 5′ cloning site KpnI (unknown if destroyed); 3′ cloning site EcoRV (unknown if destroyed)
Terms and licenses: Academic/Nonprofit Terms; Industry Terms: Not Available to Industry
How to cite: rs210-major was a gift from Ralf Jauch (Addgene plasmid # 113377 ; http://n2t.net/addgene:113377 ; RRID:Addgene_113377)
