>Addgene plasmid #113377 | rs210-major | depositor partial sequence | sequence record 221947 | rs210-major sequence 18 bps
TAACAATTATTTGCTGTC
